>Addgene plasmid #239455 | pSLQ3538 eforRed-targeting sgRNA | addgene full sequence | sequence record 476555 | Addgene NGS Result
TTGAGATCCTTTTTTTCTGCGCGTAATCTGCTGCTTGCAAACAAAAAAACCACCGCTACCAGCGGTGGTT
TGTTTGCCGGATCAAGAGCTACCAACTCTTTTTCCGAAGGTAACTGGCTTCAGCAGAGCGCAGATACCAA
ATACTGTTCTTCTAGTGTAGCCGTAGTTAGGCCACCACTTCAAGAACTCTGTAGCACCGCCTACATACCT
CGCTCTGCTAATCCTGTTACCAGTGGCTGCTGCCAGTGGCGATAAGTCGTGTCTTACCGGGTTGGACTCA
AGACGATAGTTACCGGATAAGGCGCAGCGGTCGGGCTGAACGGGGGGTTCGTGCACACAGCCCAGCTTGG
AGCGAACGACCTACACCGAACTGAGATACCTACAGCGTGAGCTATGAGAAAGCGCCACGCTTCCCGAAGG
GAGAAAGGCGGACAGGTATCCGGTAAGCGGCAGGGTCGGAACAGGAGAGCGCACGAGGGAGCTTCCAGGG
GGAAACGCCTGGTATCTTTATAGTCCTGTCGGGTTTCGCCACCTCTGACTTGAGCGTCGATTTTTGTGAT
GCTCGTCAGGGGGGCGGAGCCTGTGGAAAAACGCCAGCAACGCGGCCTTTTTACGGTTCCTGGCCTTTTG
CTGGCCTTTTGCTCACATGTTCTTTCCTGCGTTATCCCCTGATTCTGTGGATAACCGTATTACCGCCTTT
GAGTGAGCTGATACCGCTCGCCGCAGCCGAACGACCGAGCGCAGCGAGTCAGTGAGCGAGGAAGCCTGCA
GTCTAGACTCGAGTAAGGATCCAGTTCACCGACAAACAACAGATAAAACGAAAGGCCCAGTCTTTCGACT
GAGCCTTTCGTTTTATTTGATGCCTGGCAGTTCCCTACTCTCGCATGGGGAGACCCCACACTACCATCGG
CGCTACGGCGTTTCACTTCTGAGTTCGGCATGGGGTCAGGTGGGACCACCGCGCTACTGCCGCCAGGCAA
ATTCTGTTTTATCAGACCGCTTCTGCGTTCTGATTTAATCTGTATCAGGCTGAAAATCTTCTCTCATCCG
CCAAAACAGCCAAGCTGGAGACCGTTTAAACTCAATGATGATGATGATGATGGTCGACGGCGCTATTCAG
ATCCTCTTCTGAGATGAGTTTTTGTTCGGGCCCAAGCTTCAAAAAAAGCACCGACTCGGTGCCACTTTTT
CAAGTTGATAACGGACTAGCCTTATTTTAACTTGCTATTTCTAGCTCTAAAACAGTTGCACCTTGAGGGC
ACTACTAGTATTATACCTAGGACTGAGCTAGCTGTCAAAGATCTTTAGAATTCCAGAAATCATCCTTAGC
GAAAGCTAAGGATTTTTTTTATCTGAAATTCTGCCTCGTGATACGCCTATTTTTATAGGTTAATGTCATG
ATAATAATGGTTTCTTAGACGTCAGGTGGCACTTTTCGGGGAAATGTGCGCGGAACCCCTATTTGTTTAT
TTTTCTAAATACATTCAAATATGTATCCGCTCATGAGACAATAACCCTGATAAATGCTTCAATAATATTG
AAAAAGGAAGAGTATGAGTATTCAACATTTCCGTGTCGCCCTTATTCCCTTTTTTGCGGCATTTTGCCTT
CCTGTTTTTGCTCACCCAGAAACGCTGGTGAAAGTAAAAGATGCTGAAGATCAGTTGGGTGCACGAGTGG
GTTACATCGAACTGGATCTCAACAGCGGTAAGATCCTTGAGAGTTTTCGCCCCGAAGAACGTTTTCCAAT
GATGAGCACTTTTAAAGTTCTGCTATGTGGCGCGGTATTATCCCGTATTGACGCCGGGCAAGAGCAACTC
GGTCGCCGCATACACTATTCTCAGAATGACTTGGTTGAGTACTCACCAGTCACAGAAAAGCATCTTACGG
ATGGCATGACAGTAAGAGAATTATGCAGTGCTGCCATAACCATGAGTGATAACACTGCGGCCAACTTACT
TCTGACAACGATCGGAGGACCGAAGGAGCTAACCGCTTTTTTGCACAACATGGGGGATCATGTAACTCGC
CTTGATCGTTGGGAACCGGAGCTGAATGAAGCCATACCAAACGACGAGCGTGACACCACGATGCCTGTAG
CAATGGCAACAACGTTGCGCAAACTATTAACTGGCGAACTACTTACTCTAGCTTCCCGGCAACAATTAAT
AGACTGGATGGAGGCGGATAAAGTTGCGGGACCACTTCTGCGCTCGGCCCTTCCGGCTGGCTGGTTTATT
GCTGATAAATCTGGAGCCGGTGAGCGTGGGTCTCGCGGTATCATTGCAGCACTGGGGCCAGATGGTAAGC
CCTCCCGTATCGTAGTTATCTACACGACGGGGAGTCAGGCAACTATGGATGAACGAAATAGACAGATCGC
TGAGATAGGTGCCTCACTGATTAAGCATTGGTAACTGTCAGACCAAGTTTACTCATATATACTTTAGATT
GATTTAAAACTTCATTTTTAATTTAAAAGGATCTAGGTGAAGATCCTTTTTGATAATCTCATGACCAAAA
TCCCTTAACGTGAGTTTTCGTTCCACTGAGCGTCAGACCCCGTAGAAAAGATCAAAGGATCTTC
Features (pLannotate 1.2.2; 9 found; start..end, strand, type, name):
      1..589     +  rep_origin     ori: high-copy-number ColE1/pMB1/pBR322/pUC origin of replication
    813..859     -  terminator     rrnB T1 terminator: transcription terminator T1 from the E. coli rrnB gene
    861..976     -  ncRNA          5S rRNA: Accession: RF00001 - 5S ribosomal RNA
   1085..1102    -  CDS            capTEV™ (fragment): composite tag for in vivo biotinylation, TEV protease cleavage, and 6xHis tagging
   1168..1243    -  misc_RNA       gRNA scaffold: guide RNA scaffold for the Streptococcus pyogenes CRISPR/Cas9 system
   1264..1298    -  promoter       J23119(SpeI) promoter: bacterial promoter (Registry of Standard Biological Parts BBa J23119) modified to end with an SpeI site
   1316..1359    +  terminator     bacterial terminator: putative bacterial transcription terminator
   1449..1553    +  promoter       AmpR promoter: bla
   1554..2414    +  CDS            AmpR: β-lactamase; bla; confers resistance to ampicillin, carbenicillin, and related antibiotics
