[The description below was written by a language model from this plasmid's Addgene catalogue record and pLannotate feature annotations shown in this document.]
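Description:
pSLQ3538 eforRed-targeting sgRNA is a small (about 2.6 kb) pUC19-derived bacterial plasmid that expresses a single guide RNA directed against the gene for eforRed, a red chromoprotein reporter. It is catalogued for bacterial expression and CRISPR work, and specifically for use in cell-free reactions based on bacterial extract. Propagation in E. coli relies on the high-copy ColE1/pUC origin of replication, and selection is by ampicillin through the β-lactamase (AmpR) gene driven by its native bla promoter.

The payload is a compact sgRNA cassette on the reverse strand. The strong constitutive synthetic promoter J23119 (the variant ending in an SpeI site) drives transcription of a 20-nucleotide spacer, which sits in the short gap between the promoter and the annotated Streptococcus pyogenes Cas9 guide RNA scaffold. Downstream of the scaffold lies a region containing a 5S rRNA segment and the rrnB T1 terminator, which ends transcription. A separate putative bacterial terminator upstream of the promoter probably insulates the cassette from read-through from neighbouring sequence. A very short match annotated as a capTEV tag fragment is most likely an incidental hit rather than a functional coding element.

The plasmid encodes no Cas protein, so it must be paired with a separately supplied S. pyogenes Cas9 or dCas9 source and an eforRed reporter construct. The record does not state whether the guide is meant for cleavage or for repression. The associated publication describes a low-cost CRISPR kit for teaching gene editing and synthetic biology, which suggests that targeting a visible colour reporter is intended to give an instrument-free readout of guide activity.
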