Addgene plasmid #239455: pSLQ3538 eforRed-targeting sgRNA
Purpose: guide for eforRed
Depositing lab: Stanley Qi. Depositing organization: Stanford University. Publication: A frugal CRISPR kit for equitable and accessible education in gene editing and synthetic biology. Collins M, Lau MB, Ma W, Shen A, Wang B, Cai S, La Russa M, Jewett MC, Qi LS. Nat Commun. 2024 Aug 3;15(1):6563. doi: 10.1038/s41467-024-50767-2. PubMed 39095367.
Backbone
  Vector backbone: pUC19
  Vector type: Bacterial Expression, CRISPR ; Cell-free system using bacterial extract
Growth in bacteria
  Bacterial resistance: Ampicillin, 100 μg/mL
  Growth temperature: 37°C
  Growth strain: DH5alpha
  Copy number: Unknown
Gene/Insert
  Gene/Insert name: guide targeting eforRed
  gRNA/shRNA sequence: AGTGCCCTCAAGGTGCAACT
  Promoter: J23119
  Cloning method: Other
  Sequencing primers: 5′ na
Terms and licenses: Academic/Nonprofit Terms; Industry Terms: Not Available to Industry
How to cite: pSLQ3538 eforRed-targeting sgRNA was a gift from Stanley Qi (Addgene plasmid # 239455 ; http://n2t.net/addgene:239455 ; RRID:Addgene_239455)
